>Addgene plasmid #22315 | pRS403-PGAL1-weakSC_GFP | depositor full sequence | sequence record 45183 | pRS403-PGAL1-weakSC_GFP sequence 5522 bps
TCGCGCGTTTCGGTGATGACGGTGAAAACCTCTGACACATGCAGCTCCCGGAGACGGTCACAGCTTGTCT
GTAAGCGGATGCCGGGAGCAGACAAGCCCGTCAGGGCGCGTCAGCGGGTGTTGGCGGGTGTCGGGGCTGG
CTTAACTATGCGGCATCAGAGCAGATTGTACTGAGAGTGCACCATAAATTCCCGTTTTAAGAGCTTGGTG
AGCGCTAGGAGTCACTGCCAGGTATCGTTTGAACACGGCATTAGTCAGGGAAGTCATAACACAGTCCTTT
CCCGCAATTTTCTTTTTCTATTACTCTTGGCCTCCTCTAGTACACTCTATATTTTTTTATGCCTCGGTAA
TGATTTTCATTTTTTTTTTTCCCCTAGCGGATGACTCTTTTTTTTTCTTAGCGATTGGCATTATCACATA
ATGAATTATACATTATATAAAGTAATGTGATTTCTTCGAAGAATATACTAAAAAATGAGCAGGCAAGATA
AACGAAGGCAAAGATGACAGAGCAGAAAGCCCTAGTAAAGCGTATTACAAATGAAACCAAGATTCAGATT
GCGATCTCTTTAAAGGGTGGTCCCCTAGCGATAGAGCACTCGATCTTCCCAGAAAAAGAGGCAGAAGCAG
TAGCAGAACAGGCCACACAATCGCAAGTGATTAACGTCCACACAGGTATAGGGTTTCTGGACCATATGAT
ACATGCTCTGGCCAAGCATTCCGGCTGGTCGCTAATCGTTGAGTGCATTGGTGACTTACACATAGACGAC
CATCACACCACTGAAGACTGCGGGATTGCTCTCGGTCAAGCTTTTAAAGAGGCCCTACTGGCGCGTGGAG
TAAAAAGGTTTGGATCAGGATTTGCGCCTTTGGATGAGGCACTTTCCAGAGCGGTGGTAGATCTTTCGAA
CAGGCCGTACGCAGTTGTCGAACTTGGTTTGCAAAGGGAGAAAGTAGGAGATCTCTCTTGCGAGATGATC
CCGCATTTTCTTGAAAGCTTTGCAGAGGCTAGCAGAATTACCCTCCACGTTGATTGTCTGCGAGGCAAGA
ATGATCATCACCGTAGTGAGAGTGCGTTCAAGGCTCTTGCGGTTGCCATAAGAGAAGCCACCTCGCCCAA
TGGTACCAACGATGTTCCCTCCACCAAAGGTGTTCTTATGTAGTGACACCGATTATTTAAAGCTGCAGCA
TACGATATATATACATGTGTATATATGTATACCTATGAATGTCAGTAAGTATGTATACGAACAGTATGAT
ACTGAAGATGACAAGGTAATGCATCATTCTATACGTGTCATTCTGAACGAGGCGCGCTTTCCTTTTTTCT
TTTTGCTTTTTCTTTTTTTTTCTCTTGAACTCGACGGATCTATGCGGTGTGAAATACCGCACAGATGCGT
AAGGAGAAAATACCGCATCAGGAAATTGTAAACGTTAATATTTTGTTAAAATTCGCGTTAAATTTTTGTT
AAATCAGCTCATTTTTTAACCAATAGGCCGAAATCGGCAAAATCCCTTATAAATCAAAAGAATAGACCGA
GATAGGGT
[37 nt withheld, positions 1549-1585]
AAAGAACGTGGACTCCAACGTCAAAGG
[49 nt withheld, positions 1613-1661]
T
[91 nt withheld, positions 1663-1753]
G
[124 nt withheld, positions 1755-1878]
CGCGCCATTCGCCATTCAGGCTGCGCAACTGTTGGGAAGGGCGATCGGTGCGGGCCTCTTCGCTATTACG
CCAGCTGGCGAAAGGGGGATGTGCTGCAAGGCGATTAAGTTGGGTAACGCCAGGGTTTTCCCAGTCACGA
CGTTGTAAAACGACGGCCAGTGAGCGCGCGTAATACGACTCACTATAGGGCGAATTGGGTACCGGGCCCC
CCCTCGAGGTCGACGCCGCAGCTTGCAAATTAAAGCCTTCGAGCGTCCCAAAACCTTCTCAAGCAAGGTT
TTCAGTATAATGTTACATGCGTACACGCGTCTGTACAGAAAAAAAAGAAAAATTTGAAATATAAATAACG
TTCTTAATACTAACATAACTATAAAAAAATAAATAGGGACCTAGACTTCAGGTTGTCTAACTCCTTCCTT
TTCGGTTAGAGCGGATGTGGGGGGAGGGCGTGAATGTAAGCGTGACATAACTAATTACATGGAATTCTTT
TTTTCTAGAGGGCCGCATCTCTATCTTTACCAATTAGTTTCAATGTTTAGTAAGGTTTGAAAAAAGTTCC
AACACACCTGATTTTCTCGAGGTTGTCTGGTAAAAGGACAGGGCCATCGCCAATTGGAGTATTTTGTTGA
TAATGGTCTGCTAGTTGAACGCTTCCATCTTCAATGTTGTGTCTAATTTTGAAGTTAACTTTGATTCCAT
TCTTTTGTTTGTCTGCCATGATGTATACATTGTGTGAGTTATAGTTGTATTCCAATTTGTGTCCAAGAAT
GTTTCCATCTTCTTTAAAATCAATACCTTTTAACTCGATTCTATTAACAAGGGTATCACCTTCAAACTTG
ACTTCAGCACGTGTCTCAGCTGCTAGTAGTCCGATCCGGGGTTTTTTCTCCTTGACGTTAAAGTATAGAG
GTATATTAACAATTTTTTGTTGATACTTTTATTACATTTGAATAAGAAGTAATACAAACCGAAAATGTTG
AAAGTATTAGTTAAAGTGGTTATGCAGTTTTTGCATTTATATATCTGTTAATAGATCAAAAATCATCGCT
TCGCTGATTAATTACCCCAGAAATAAGGCTAAAAAACTAATCGCATTATCATCCTATGGTTGTTAATTTG
ATTCGTTCATTTGAAGGTTTGTGGGGCCAGGTTACTGCCAATTTTTCCTCTTCATAACCATAAAAGCTAG
TATTGTAGAATCTTTATTGTTCGGAGCAGTGCGGCGCGAGGCACATCTGCGTTTCAGGAACGCGACCGGT
GAAGACGAGGACGCACGGAGGAGAGTCTTCCTTCGGAGGGCTGTCACCCGCTCGGCGGCTTCTAATCCGT
ACTAGTGGATCATCCCCGCGGCCGCCACCGCGGTGGAGCTCCAGCTTTTGTTCCCTTTAGTGAGGGTTAA
TTGCGCGCTTGGCGTAATCATGGTCATAGCTGTTTCCTGTGTGAAATTGTTATCCGCTCACAATTCCACA
CAACATAGGAGCCGGAAGCATAAAGTGTAAAGCCTGGGGTGCCTAATGAGTGAGGTAACTCACATTAATT
GCGTTGCGCTCACTGCCCGCTTTCCAGTCGGGAAACCTGTCGTGCCAGCTGCATTAATGAATCGGCCAAC
GCGCGGGGAGAGGCGGTTTGCGTATTGGGCGCTCTTCCGCTTCCTCGCTCACTGACTCGCTGCGCTCGGT
CGTTCGGCTGCGGCGAGCGGTATCAGCTCACTCAAAGGCGGTAATACGGTTATCCACAGAATCAGGGGAT
AACGCAGGAAAGAACATGTGAGCAAAAGGCCAGCAAAAGGCCAGGAACCGTAAAAAGGCCGCGTTGCTGG
CGTTTTTCCATAGGCTCCGCCCCCCTGACGAGCATCACAAAAATCGACGCTCAAGTCAGAGGTGGCGAAA
CCCGACAGGACTATAAAGATACCAGGCGTTTCCCCCTGGAAGCTCCCTCGTGCGCTCTCCTGTTCCGACC
CTGCCGCTTACCGGATACCTGTCCGCCTTTCTCCCTTCGGGAAGCGTGGCGCTTTCTCATAGCTCACGCT
GTAGGTATCTCAGTTCGGTGTAGGTCGTTCGCTCCAAGCTGGGCTGTGTGCACGAACCCCCCGTTCAGCC
CGACCGCTGCGCCTTATCCGGTAACTATCGTCTTGAGTCCAACCCGGTAAGACACGACTTATCGCCACTG
GCAGCAGCCACTGGTAACAGGATTAGCAGAGCGAGGTATGTAGGCGGTGCTACAGAGTTCTTGAAGTGGT
GGCCTAACTACGGCTACACTAGAAGGACAGTATTTGGTATCTGCGCTCTGCTGAAGCCAGTTACCTTCGG
AAAAAGAGTTGGTAGCTCTTGATCCGGCAAACAAACCACCGCTGGTAGCGGTGGTTTTTTTGTTTGCAAG
CAGCAGATTACGCGCAGAAAAAAAGGATCTCAAGAAGATCCTTTGATCTTTTCTACGGGGTCTGACGCTC
AGTGGAACGAAAACTCACGTTAAGGGATTTTGGTCATGAGATTATCAAAAAGGATCTTCACCTAGATCCT
TTTAAATTAAAAATGAAGTTTTAAATCAATCTAAAGTATATATGAGTAAACTTGGTCTGACAGTTACCAA
TGCTTAATCAGTGAGGCACCTATCTCAGCGATCTGTCTATTTCGTTCATCCATAGTTGCCTGACTCCCCG
TCGTGTAGATAACTACGATACGGGAGGGCTTACCATCTGGCCCCAGTGCTGCAATGATACCGCGAGACCC
ACGCTCACCGGCTCCAGATTTATCAGCAATAAACCAGCCAGCCGGAAGGGCCGAGCGCAGAAGTGGTCCT
GCAACTTTATCCGCCTCCATCCAGTCTATTAATTGTTGCCGGGAAGCTAGAGTAAGTAGTTCGCCAGTTA
ATAGTTTGCGCAACGTTGTTGCCATTGCTACAGGCATCGTGGTGTCACGCTCGTCGTTTGGTATGGCTTC
ATTCAGCTCCGGTTCCCAACGATCAAGGCGAGTTACATGATCCCCCATGTTGTGCAAAAAAGCGGTTAGC
TCCTTCGGTCCTCCGATCGTTGTCAGAAGTAAGTTGGCCGCAGTGTTATCACTCATGGTTATGGCAGCAC
TGCATAATTCTCTTACTGTCATGCCATCCGTAAGATGCTTTTCTGTGACTGGTGAGTACTCAACCAAGTC
ATTCTGAGAATAGTGTATGCGGCGACCGAGTTGCTCTTGCCCGGCGTCAATACGGGATAATACCGCGCCA
CATAGCAGAACTTTAAAAGTGCTCATCATTGGAAAACGTTCTTCGGGGCGAAAACTCTCAAGGATCTTAC
CGCTGTTGAGATCCAGTTCGATGTAACCCACTCGTGCACCCAACTGATCTTCAGCATCTTTTACTTTCAC
CAGCGTTTCTGGGTGAGCAAAAACAGGAAGGCAAAATGCCGCAAAAAAGGGAATAAGGGCGACACGGAAA
TGTTGAATACTCATACTCTTCCTTTTTCAATATTATTGAAGCATTTATCAGGGTTATTGTCTCATGAGCG
GATACATATTTGAATGTATTTAGAAAAATAAACAAATAGGGGTTCCGCGCACATTTCCCCGAAAAGTGCC
ACCTGACGTCTAAGAAACCATTATTATCATGACATTAACCTATAAAAATAGGCGTATCACGAGGCCCTTT
CGTC
Features (pLannotate 1.2.2; 22 found; start..end, strand, type, name):
    137..186     +  misc_feature   bom (fragment): basis of mobility region from pBR322
    187..267     -  CDS            MRM1 (fragment): MRM1_YEAST - Also known as PET56 From Saccharomyces cerevisiae (strain ATCC 204508 / S288c) (Baker's yeast).
    317..503     +  promoter       HIS3 promoter: S. cerevisiae HIS3
    504..1163    +  CDS            HIS3: imidazoleglycerol-phosphate dehydratase, required for histidine biosynthesis; S. cerevisiae HIS3; yeast auxotrophic marker
   1371..1422    +  misc_feature   bom (fragment): basis of mobility region from pBR322
   1423..1878    -  rep_origin     f1 ori (sequence partly withheld): f1 bacteriophage origin of replication; arrow indicates direction of (+) strand synthesis
   1886..2041    -  CDS            lacZα (fragment): LacZα fragment of β-galactosidase; lacZ fragment
   2049..2067    +  promoter       T7 promoter: promoter for bacteriophage T7 RNA polymerase
   2076..2103    -  misc_feature   MCS (fragment): pBluescript multiple cloning site
   2125..2314    -  terminator     CYC1 terminator: S. cerevisiae CYC1; transcription terminator for CYC1
   2460..2732    -  CDS            (3-F)Tyr-EGFP (fragment): (3-F)Tyr-EGFP is a basic (constitutively fluorescent) green fluorescent protein published in 2004, derived from Aequorea victoria.
   2766..3207    -  promoter       GAL1 promoter: S. cerevisiae GAL1; inducible promoter, regulated by Gal4
   3226..3249    -  misc_feature   MCS (fragment): pBluescript multiple cloning site
   3262..3280    -  promoter       T3 promoter: promoter for bacteriophage T3 RNA polymerase
   3325..3341    -  protein_bind   lac operator: The lac repressor binds to the lac operator to inhibit transcription in E. coli. This inhibition can be relieved by adding lactose or isopropyl-β-D-thiogalactopyranoside (IPTG). lac repressor encoded by lacI
   3349..3379    -  promoter       lac promoter: promoter for the E. coli lac operon
   3394..3415    -  protein_bind   CAP binding site: CAP binding activates transcription in the presence of cAMP. E. coli catabolite activator protein
   3428..3520    -  CDS            lacI (fragment): lac repressor; lacI; The lac repressor binds to the lac operator to inhibit transcription in E. coli. This inhibition can be relieved by adding lactose or isopropyl-β-D-thiogalactopyranoside (IPTG).
   3703..4291    -  rep_origin     ori: high-copy-number ColE1/pMB1/pBR322/pUC origin of replication
   4462..5322    -  CDS            AmpR: β-lactamase; bla; confers resistance to ampicillin, carbenicillin, and related antibiotics
   5323..5427    -  promoter       AmpR promoter: bla
   5522..35      +  CDS            rop (fragment) (across the origin): Rop protein, which maintains plasmids at low copy number; rop
