[The description below was written by a language model from this plasmid's Addgene catalogue record and pLannotate feature annotations shown in this document.]
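Description:
pRS403-PGAL1-weakSC_GFP is a yeast integrating plasmid built on the pRS403 backbone for galactose-inducible expression of a GFP-directed silencing RNA in budding yeast. Like other pRS40x vectors it carries no yeast replication origin or centromere in the annotated features, so it is maintained in yeast only after chromosomal integration, with selection through the HIS3 auxotrophic marker expressed from its own promoter. In E. coli it is propagated through a high-copy ColE1/pUC-type origin with ampicillin resistance (AmpR, β-lactamase). An f1 origin, a disrupted lacZα fragment, lac promoter/operator elements and flanking T7 and T3 promoters remain from the pBluescript-derived polylinker region.

The payload is a cassette transferred from pYES2.1 and placed between NotI and SalI sites. It consists of the Gal4-regulated GAL1 promoter, a short insert recorded as "GFP-rad9" (348 bp), and the CYC1 transcription terminator. The feature table detects only a partial GFP coding segment of about 270 bp between promoter and terminator, so the insert is a GFP fragment rather than a functional reporter. The remaining unannotated sequence presumably corresponds to the rad9-derived portion, but the record does not describe its role or the exact architecture of the transcript. The depositor calls it a GFP silencing construct, and "weakSC" in the name suggests a weaker silencing variant, although this is not explained. The associated publication concerns RNAi in budding yeast, so the plasmid's likely use is to produce a galactose-induced trigger RNA for testing silencing of a GFP reporter. A single-nucleotide difference between the depositor's and the repository's sequence is noted and is not known to affect function.
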