Addgene plasmid #22315: pRS403-PGAL1-weakSC_GFP
Depositing lab: David Bartel. Depositing organization: Whitehead Institute for Biomedical Research. Publication: RNAi in budding yeast. Drinnenberg IA, Weinberg DE, Xie KT, Mower JP, Wolfe KH, Fink GR, Bartel DP. Science. 2009 Oct 23;326(5952):544-550. doi: 10.1126/science.1176945. Epub 2009 Sep 10. PubMed 19745116.
Backbone
  Vector backbone: pRS403
  Backbone size w/o insert (bp): 4456
  Vector type: Yeast Expression ; Integrating plasmid
  Selectable markers: HIS3
Growth in bacteria
  Bacterial resistance: Ampicillin, 100 μg/mL
  Growth temperature: 37°C
  Growth strain: DH5alpha
  Copy number: Unknown
Gene/Insert
  Gene/Insert name: GFP-rad9
  Insert size (bp): 348
  Cloning method: Restriction Enzyme; 5′ cloning site NotI (not destroyed); 3′ cloning site SalI (not destroyed)
  Sequencing primers: 5′ T3; 3′ CYC1
Terms and licenses: Academic/Nonprofit Terms; Industry Terms: Not Available to Industry
Depositor comments: GAL1 promoter, GFP silencing construct and CYC1 terminator fragment was cloned out of pYES2.1 and into pRS403. Please note that Addgene's sequencing result differs from the full plasmid sequence provided by the depositing laboratory by a single nucleotide mismatch at bp# 2910. This difference is not known to affect plasmid function.
How to cite: pRS403-PGAL1-weakSC_GFP was a gift from David Bartel (Addgene plasmid # 22315 ; http://n2t.net/addgene:22315 ; RRID:Addgene_22315)
