>Addgene plasmid #22315 | pRS403-PGAL1-weakSC_GFP | addgene partial sequence | sequence record 28144 | 22315 with T3
GGCCGCGGGGATGATCCACTAGTACGGATTAGAAGCCGCCGAGCGGGTGACAGCCCTCCGAAGGAAGACT
CTCCTCCGTGCGTCCTCGTCTTCACCGGTCGCGTTCCTGAAACGCAGATGTGCCTCGCGCCGCACTGCTC
CGAACAATAAAGATTCTACAATACTAGCTTTTATGGTTATGAAGAGGAAAAATTGGCAGTAACCTGGCCC
CACAAACCTTCAAATGAACGAATCAAATTAACAACCATAGGATGATAATGCGATTAGTTTTTTAGCCTTA
TTTCTGGGGTAATTAATCAGCGAAGCGATGATTTTTGATCTGTTAACAGATATATAAATGCAAAAACTGC
ATAACCACTTTAACTAATACTTTCAACATTTTCGGTTTGTATTACTTCTTATTCAAATGTAATAAAAGTA
TCAACAAAAAATTGTTAATATACCTCTATACTTTAACGTCAAGGAGAAAAAACCCCGGATCGGACTACTA
GCAGCTGAGACACGTGCTGAAGTCAAGTTTGAAGGTGATACCCTTGTTAATAGAATCGAGTTAAAAGGTA
TTGATTTTAAAGAAGATGGAAACATTCTTGGACACAAATTGGAATACAACTATAACTCACACAATGTATA
CATCATGGCAGACAAACAAAAGAATGGAATCAAAGTTAACTTCAAAATTAGACACAACA
